>Addgene plasmid #73135 | pLPC Flag-mRAP1 | addgene full sequence | sequence record 137330 | Addgene assembled sequence
AGCGCCCAATACGCAAACCGCCTCTCCCCGCGCGTTGGCCGATTCATTAATGCAACTATGGCCATTTAAT
GTAAATACTTAAGAAAAAAAACCAAATTAATTTTGATACATGCTGCATGTGAAAGACCCCCGCTGACGGG
TAGTCAATCACTCAGAGGAGACCCTCCCAAGGAACAGCGAGACCACAAGTCGGATGCAACTGCAAGAGGG
TTTATTGGATACACGGGTACCCGGGCGACTCAGTCAATCGGAGGACTGGCGCCCCGAGTGAGGGGTTGTG
GGCTCTTTTATTGAGCTCGGGGAGCAGAAGCGCGCGAACAGAAGCGAGAAGCGAACTGATTGGTTAGTTC
AAATAAGGCACAGGGTCATTTCAGGTCCTTGGGGCACCCTGGAAACATCTGATGGTTCTCTAGAAACTGC
TGAGGGCTGGACCGCATCTGGGGACCATCTGTTCTTGGCCCTGAGCCGGGGCAGGAACTGCTTACCACAG
ATATCCTGTTTGGCCCATATTCAGCTGTTCCATCTGTTCTTGGCCCTGAGCCGGGGCAGGAACTGCTTAC
CACAGATATCCTGTTTGGCCCATATTCAGCTGTTCCATCTGTTCCTGACCTTGATCTGAACTTCTCTATT
CTCAGTTATGTATTTTTCCATGCCTTGCAAAATGGCGTTACTTAAGCTAGCTTGCCAAACCTACAGGTGG
GGTCTTTCATTCCCCCCTTTTTCTGGAGACTAAATAAAATCTTTTATTTTATCGGCCCTCTAGATGCATG
CTCGAGTTATTTCTTTCGGAATTCAATCCTCCGAGCAACGTTCTGAGCTCCAAACTTTTTGACCAGTGCA
TTTTTCGTGTCGTCATCGTCCTTCTGCAAATCTAAGTCATCTTGTCTGCACCAAATGGGATAACCGTCGG
GTCTCCGCCCCGACTCTAAGAAGGAGGACGTGGCCTCCAGCTCACCACTGTTCTTCAGCAAGGCCTGTGT
AACTGTTGATAGATCCAAGTTGAACTTCTCCATTAGCTGCCGGATCACCTTAATGGCAGTTCCCACTTCT
TGCGTAGAAACTTTTGGTTCTTCTTCCTCCTCGTCTGGCTGTGTTTCTGAGTCTTCCTCGGGTGTGGGTG
GATCACCATCACACATCGTTATATGTATTTCAAAGTCAGGGCTCTCATCCACCACGGCTTCTCCGAACTC
CGGAGCGGCTTCCTCAAACAGCTTGTTGTCTGCCTCTCCATTCTCCTTGATCTCTCCTTTCACACACTCC
TCCTCAGGCAAGTCTGGCGCTCTCTTGTTCTGTGGCTCTCCGCTATCCGCGGCCTCGGGGTCCTGCTCCG
CCTTCCGTTTGAGCTTCTGGGAGGACGGGCTGACCGGGGCGTTCCCGAGCAGGTACTTGTGCTCCTGACC
CCGTAGGTGCTTGAGGTAGCGGTCCTTGAGCGACTGCCAGGAGTGCTGCGTGAGCGAGCTCTTCTCCATC
GCTTTCCACAAGGCATTGCCTGTGACCGAGCTGGGCGAACGGGCGTTCTCCTTCACGTAGGTCAGGATGG
CCACATCTTCCGCGTCGGTGTAGGCGATGCGCCCGGTCAGGGGCTGCGGCTCCGGTTCCGTGGAGCCCTC
GGTGGAAGCCCCGGGCTTCGGATCGGACGCCTGCTCCGTCAGGCCCAGCCGATAGGCCTCCAGGTCCAGC
TTCTCGTTGCGATCCACGCAGTCTAGGATGTACTGCGTGGAGATGAAGTCGCCCGAAGCCTCGGCCAGCG
CCTCCCCGGGCTGGGCGAGAAGCACGGCTCCGGGTTCCTGCACCCGACACACGGTGCCGCCGCCGTGCAG
GATGAGCGTCGACAGCCGGCGCTTGGCCGAGCTGGGCCGCACGTAAAACGACATGGCGCTGCCGTCTTCT
CTCACGAACAGAGTGGAGGAGTGAGTGGGCCCATTGGGGTCTTTACCCAGATCCATCGCCTCCGCGGATC
CTTTATCGTCATCGTCTTTGTAGTCCATGGTGGCTGATCCGAGCTCGGTACCAAGCTTGGGTCTCCCTAT
AGTGAGTCGTATTAATTTCGATAAGCCAGTAAGCAGTGGGTTCTCTAGTTAGCCAGAGAGCTCTGCTTAT
ATAGACCTCCCACCGTACACGCCTACCGCCCATTTGCGTCAATGGGGCGGAGTTGTTACGACATTTTGGA
AAGTCCCGTTGATTTTGGTGCCAAAACAAACTCCCATTGACGTCAATGGGGTGGAGACTTGGAAATCCCC
GTGAGTCAAACCGCTATCCACGCCCATTGATGTACTGCCAAAACCGCATCACCATGGTAATAGCGATGAC
TAATACGTAGATGTACTGCCAAGTAGGAAAGTCCCATAAGGTCATGTACTGGGCATAATGCCAGGCGGGC
CATTTACCGTCATTGACGTCAATAGGGGGCGTACTTGGCATATGATACACTTGATGTACTGCCAAGTGGG
CAGTTTACCGTAAATACTCCACCCATTGACGTCAATGGAAAGTCCCTATTGGCGTTACTATGGGAACATA
CGTCATTATTGACGTCAATGGGCGGGGGTCGTTGGGCGGTCAGCCAGGCGGGCCATTTACCGTAAGTTAT
GTAACGCGGAACTCCATATATGGGCTATGAACTAATGACCCCGTAATTGATTACTATTAATAACTAGTCA
ATAATCAATGTCAACGCGTATATCTGGCCCGTACATCGCGAAGCAGCGCAAAACGCCTAACCCTAAGCAG
ATTCTTCATGCAATTGTCGGTCAAGCCTTGCCTTGTTGTAGCTTAAATTTTGCTCGCGCACTACTCAGCG
ACCTCCAACACACAAGCAGGGAGCAGATACTGGCTTAACTATGCGGCATCAGAGCAGATTGTACTGAGAG
TGCACCATAGGGGATCGGGAGATCCGATGCATGGGGTCGTGCGCTCCTTTCGGTCGGGCGCTGCGGGTCG
TGGGGCGGGCGTCAGGCACCGGGCTTGCGGGTCATGCACCAGGTGCGCGGTCCTTCGGGCACCTCGACGT
CGGCGGTGACGGTGAAGCCGAGCCGCTCGTAGAAGGGGAGGTTGCGGGGCGCGGAGGTCTCCAGGAAGGC
GGGCACCCCGGCGCGCTCGGCCGCCTCCACTCCGGGGAGCACGACGGCGCTGCCCAGACCCTTGCCCTGG
TGGTCGGGCGAGACGCCGACGGTGGCCAGGAACCACGCGGGCTCCTTGGGCCGGTGCGGCGCCAGGAGGC
CTTCCATCTGTTGCTGCGCGGCCAGCCGGGAACCGCTCAACTCGGCCATGCGCGGGCCGATCTCGGCGAA
CACCGCCCCCGCTTCGACGCTCTCCGGCGTGGTCCAGACCGCCACCGCGGCGCCGTCGTCCGCGACCCAC
ACCTTGCCGATGTCGAGCCCGACGCGCGTGAGGAAGAGTTCTTGCAGCTCGGTGACCCGCTCGATGTGGC
GGTCCGGATCGACGGTGTGGCGCGTGGCGGGGTAGTCGGCGAACGCGGCGGCGAGGGTGCGTACGGCCCT
GGGGACGTCGTCGCGGGTGGCGAGGCGCACCGTGGGCTTGTACTCGGTCATGGTAAGCTGATCCGGCCGG
CGCCTAGAGAAGGAGTGAGGGCTGGATAAAGGGAGGATCGAGGCGGGGTCGAACGAGGAGGTTCAAGGGG
GAGAGACGGGGCGGATGGAGGAAGAGGAGGCGGAGGCTTAGGGTGTACAAAGGGCTTGACCCAGGGAGGG
GGGTCAAAAGCCAAGGCTTCCCAGGTCACGATGTAGGGGACCTGGTCTGGGTGTCCATGCGGGCCAGGTG
AAAAGACCTTGATCTTAACCTGGGTGATGAGGTCTCGGTTAAAGGTGCCGTCTCGCGGCCATCCGACGTT
AAAGGTTGGCCATTCTGCAGAGCAGAAGGTAACCCAACGTCTCTTCTTGACATCTACCGACTGGTTGTGA
GCGATCCGCTCGACATCTTTCCAGTGACCTAAGGTCAAACTTAAGGGAGTGGTAACAGTCTGGCCCTAAT
TTTCAGACAAATACAGAAACACAGTCAGACAGAGACAACACAGAACGATGCTGCAGCGCTGCAGCAGACA
AGACGCGCGGCTTCGGTTCCAAACCGAAAGCAAAAATTCAGACGGAGGCGGGAACTGTTTTAGGTTCTCG
TCTCCTACCAGAACCACATATCCTGACGGGGTCGGATTCCACATCGACTCCCTTCCTCAGGTCGGGCCAC
AAAAACGGCCCCCAAAGTCCCTGGGACGTCTCCCAGGGTTGCGGCCGGGTGTTCAGAACTCGTCAGTTCC
ACCACGGGTCCGCCAGATACAGAGCTAGTTAGCTAACTAGTACCGACGCAGGCGCATAAAATCAGTCATA
GACACTAGACAATCGGACAGACACAGATAAGTTGCTGGCCAGCTTGCCTCCCGGTGGTGGGTCGGTGGTC
CCTGGGCAGGGGTCTCCCGATCCCGGACGAGCCCCCAAATGAAAGACCCCCGCTGACGGGTAGTCAATCA
CTCAGAGGAGACCCTCCCAAGGAACAGCGAGACCACAAGTCGGATGCAACTGCAAGAGGGTTTATTGGAT
ACACGGGTACCCGGGCGACTCAGTCAATCGGAGGACTGGCGCCCCGAGTGAGGGGTTGTGGGCTCTTTTA
TTGAGCTCGGGGAGCAGAAGCGCGCGAACAGAAGCGAGAAGCGAACTGATTGGTTAGTTCAAATAAGGCA
CAGGGTCATTTCAGGTCCTTGGGGCACCCTGGAAACATCTGATGGTTCTCTAGAAACTGCTGAGGGCTGG
ACCGCATCTGGGGACCATCTGTTCTTGGCCCTGAGCCGGGGCAGGAACTGCTTACCACAGATATCCTGTT
TGGCCCATATTCAGCTGTTCCATCTGTTCTTGGCCCTGAGCCGGGGCAGGAACTGCTTACCACAGATATC
CTGTTTGGCCCATATTCAGGCTGCAGGTGGCACTTTTCGGGGAAATGTGCGCGGAACCCCTATTTGTTTA
TTTTTCTAAATACATTCAAATATGTATCCGCTCATGAGACAATAACCCTGATAAATGCTTCAATAATATT
GAAAAAGGAAGAGTATGAGTATTCAACATTTCCGTGTCGCCCTTATTCCCTTTTTTGCGGCATTTTGCCT
TCCTGTTTTTGCTCACCCAGAAACGCTGGTGAAAGTAAAAGATGCTGAAGATCAGTTGGGTGCACGAGTG
GGTTACATCGAACTGGATCTCAACAGCGGTAAGATCCTTGAGAGTTTTCGCCCCGAAGAACGTTTTCCAA
TGATGAGCACTTTTAAAGTTCTGCTATGTGGCGCGGTATTATCCCGTATTGACGCCGGGCAAGAGCAACT
CGGTCGCCGCATACACTATTCTCAGAATGACTTGGTTGAGTACTCACCAGTCACAGAAAAGCATCTTACG
GATGGCATGACAGTAAGAGAATTATGCAGTGCTGCCATAACCATGAGTGATAACACTGCGGCCAACTTAC
TTCTGACAACGATCGGAGGACCGAAGGAGCTAACCGCTTTTTTGCACAACATGGGGGATCATGTAACTCG
CCTTGATCGTTGGGAACCGGAGCTGAATGAAGCCATACCAAACGACGAGCGTGACACCACGATGCCTGTA
GCAATGGCAACAACGTTGCGCAAACTATTAACTGGCGAACTACTTACTCTAGCTTCCCGGCAACAATTAA
TAGACTGGATGGAGGCGGATAAAGTTGCAGGACCACTTCTGCGCTCGGCCCTTCCGGCTGGCTGGTTTAT
TGCTGATAAATCTGGAGCCGGTGAGCGTGGGTCTCGCGGTATCATTGCAGCACTGGGGCCAGATGGTAAG
CCCTCCCGTATCGTAGTTATCTACACGACGGGGAGTCAGGCAACTATGGATGAACGAAATAGACAGATCG
CTGAGATAGGTGCCTCACTGATTAAGCATTGGTAACTGTCAGACCAAGTTTACTCATATATACTTTAGAT
TGATTTGCGGCCGCAAAAGGATCTAGGTGAAGATCCTTTTTGATAATCTCATGACCAAAATCCCTTAACG
TGAGTTTTCGTTCCACTGAGCGTCAGACCCCGTAGAAAAGATCAAAGGATCTTCTTGAGATCCTTTTTTT
CTGCGCGTAATCTGCTGCTTGCAAACAAAAAAACCACCGCTACCAGCGGTGGTTTGTTTGCCGGATCAAG
AGCTACCAACTCTTTTTCCGAAGGTAACTGGCTTCAGCAGAGCGCAGATACCAAATACTGTTCTTCTAGT
GTAGCCGTAGTTAGGCCACCACTTCAAGAACTCTGTAGCACCGCCTACATACCTCGCTCTGCTAATCCTG
TTACCAGTGGCTGCTGCCAGTGGCGATAAGTCGTGTCTTACCGGGTTGGACTCAAGACGATAGTTACCGG
ATAAGGCGCAGCGGTCGGGCTGAACGGGGGGTTCGTGCACACAGCCCAGCTTGGAGCGAACGACCTACAC
CGAACTGAGATACCTACAGCGTGAGCTATGAGAAAGCGCCACGCTTCCCGAAGGGAGAAAGGCGGACAGG
TATCCGGTAAGCGGCAGGGTCGGAACAGGAGAGCGCACGAGGGAGCTTCCAGGGGGAAACGCCTGGTATC
TTTATAGTCCTGTCGGGTTTCGCCACCTCTGACTTGAGCGTCGATTTTTGTGATGCTCGTCAGGGGGGCG
GAGCCTATGGAAAAACGCCAGCAACGCGGCCTTTTTACGGTTCCTGGCCTTTTGCTGGCCTTTTGCTCAC
ATGTTCTTTCCTGCGTTATCCCCTGATTCTGTGGATAACCGTATTACCGCCTTTGAGTGAGCTGATACCG
CTCGCCGCAGCCGAACGACCGAGCGCAGCGAGTCAGTGAGCGAGGAAGCGGAAG
Features (pLannotate 1.2.2; 17 found; start..end, strand, type, name):
      2..54      +  CDS            lacI (fragment): lac repressor; lacI; The lac repressor binds to the lac operator to inhibit transcription in E. coli. This inhibition can be relieved by adding lactose or isopropyl-β-D-thiogalactopyranoside (IPTG).
    120..589     -  LTR            LTR: long terminal repeat from Moloney murine leukemia virus
    590..711     -  LTR            3' LTR (ΔU3) (fragment): self-inactivating 3' long terminal repeat (LTR) from Moloney murine leukemia virus
    780..1955    -  CDS            Terf2ip: TE2IP_MOUSE - Also known as Rap1. Experimental evidence at protein level: Swiss-Prot protein existence level 1. Acts both as a regulator of telomere function and as a transcription regulator. Involved in the regulation of telomere length and protection as a component of the shelterin complex (telosome). In contrast to other components of the shelterin complex, it is dispensible for telomere capping and does not participate in the protection of telomeres against non-homologous end-joining (NHEJ)- mediated repair. Instead, it is required to negatively regulate telomere recombination and is essen
   1962..1986    -  CDS            3xFLAG (fragment): three tandem FLAG® epitope tags
   2026..2044    -  promoter       T7 promoter: promoter for bacteriophage T7 RNA polymerase
   2060..2093    -  LTR            5' LTR (truncated) (fragment): truncated 5' long terminal repeat (LTR) from HIV-1
   2089..2292    -  promoter       CMV promoter: human cytomegalovirus (CMV) immediate early promoter
   2293..2672    -  enhancer       CMV enhancer: human cytomegalovirus immediate early enhancer
   2827..2879    +  misc_feature   bom (fragment): basis of mobility region from pBR322
   2952..3551    -  CDS            PuroR: puromycin N-acetyltransferase; pac from Streptomyces alboniger; confers resistance to puromycin
   3569..3985    -  CDS            gag (truncated): truncated Moloney murine leukemia virus (MMLV) gag gene lacking the start codon
   4052..4326    -  misc_feature   MESV Ψ (fragment): packaging signal of murine embryonic stem cell virus
   4450..4919    -  LTR            LTR: long terminal repeat from Moloney murine leukemia virus
   4950..5054    +  promoter       AmpR promoter: bla
   5055..5915    +  CDS            AmpR: β-lactamase; bla; confers resistance to ampicillin, carbenicillin, and related antibiotics
   6075..6663    +  rep_origin     ori: high-copy-number ColE1/pMB1/pBR322/pUC origin of replication
