[The description below was written by a language model from this plasmid's Addgene catalogue record and pLannotate feature annotations shown in this document.]
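Description:
pLPC Flag-mRAP1 is a mammalian expression plasmid built on the pLPC backbone. The catalogue lists it simply as a mammalian expression vector, but the annotated features show the architecture of a Moloney murine leukemia virus-based retroviral vector. Two MoMLV long terminal repeats flank a packaging signal (annotated as an MESV Ψ fragment) with a truncated gag region lacking its start codon, which together allow the transcript to be packaged into retroviral particles when the viral proteins are supplied in trans. In bacteria the plasmid is maintained through a high-copy ColE1/pUC-type origin and selected with ampicillin via the β-lactamase gene.

Between the LTRs, the puromycin N-acetyltransferase gene sits downstream of Ψ/gag, where it is presumably expressed from the LTR-driven transcript, and provides puromycin selection of transduced or transfected cells. It is followed by an internal human CMV immediate-early enhancer/promoter that drives the payload: the mouse Rap1 coding sequence (Terf2ip) fused at its N-terminus to a Flag epitope contributed by the backbone. The tag is detected as a short fragment of the 3xFLAG annotation, consistent with a single Flag unit. A T7 promoter lies just upstream of the tagged open reading frame. Short hits to lacI, bom and an HIV-1 LTR are small fragments and probably incidental matches.

Rap1 is a shelterin component that represses recombination at telomeres, and the construct is meant for expressing detectable, epitope-tagged mouse Rap1 in mammalian cells. Note that the assembled sequence is 6,844 nt, shorter than the roughly 7,800 bp total given in the catalogue.
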