Addgene plasmid #73135: pLPC Flag-mRAP1
Purpose: Expression of Flag-tagged mRAP1
Depositing lab: Titia de Lange & Agnel Sfeir. Depositing organization: Rockefeller University. Publication: Loss of Rap1 induces telomere recombination in the absence of NHEJ or a DNA damage signal. Sfeir A, Kabir S, van Overbeek M, Celli GB, de Lange T. Science. 2010 Mar 26;327(5973):1657-61. doi: 10.1126/science.1185100. PubMed 20339076.
Backbone
  Vector backbone: pLPC
  Backbone size w/o insert (bp): 5500
  Total vector size (bp): 7800
  Vector type: Mammalian Expression
  Selectable markers: Puromycin
Growth in bacteria
  Bacterial resistance: Ampicillin, 100 μg/mL
  Growth temperature: 37°C
  Growth strain: NEB Stable
  Copy number: Unknown
Gene/Insert
  Gene/Insert name: Rap1
  Species: M. musculus (mouse)
  Insert size (bp): 1300
  Entrez Gene: Terf2ip (a.k.a. Rap1)
  Tag / fusion protein: Flag (N terminal on backbone)
Terms and licenses: Academic/Nonprofit Terms; Industry Terms: Not Available to Industry
Depositor comments: Additional reference: Cell Rep. 2013 Jun 27;3(6):1847-56.
How to cite: pLPC Flag-mRAP1 was a gift from Titia de Lange & Agnel Sfeir (Addgene plasmid # 73135 ; http://n2t.net/addgene:73135 ; RRID:Addgene_73135)
