>Addgene plasmid #73135 | pLPC Flag-mRAP1 | depositor partial sequence | sequence record 134505 | Rap1 insert
GCGGAGGCGATGGATCTGGGTAAAGACCCCAATGGGCCCACTCACTCCTCCACTCTGTTCGTGAGAGAAG
ACGGCAGCGCCATGTCGTTTTACGTGCGGCCCAGCTCGGCCAAGCGCCGGCTGTCGACGCTCATCCTGCA
CGGCGGCGGCACCGTGTGTCGGGTGCAGGAACCCGGAGCCGTGCTTCTCGCCCAGCCCGGGGAGGCGCTG
GCCGAGGCTTCGGGCGACTTCATCTCCACGCAGTACATCCTAGACTGCGTGGATCGCAACGAGAAGCTGG
ACCTGGAGGCCTATCGGCTGGGCCTGACGGAGCAGGCGTCCGATCCGAAGCCCGGGGCTTCCACCGAGGG
CTCCACGGAACCGGAGCCGCAGCCCCTGACCGGGCGCATCGCCTACACCGACGCGGAAGATGTGGCCATC
CTGACCTACGTGAAGGAGAACGCCCGTTCGCCCAGCTCGGTCACAGGCAATGCCTTGTGGAAAGCGATGG
AGAAGAGCTCGCTCACGCAGCACTCCTGGCAGTCGCTCAAGGACCGCTACCTCAAGCACCTACGGGGTCA
GGAGCACAAGTACCTGCTCGGGAACGCCCCGGTCAGCCCGTCCTCCCAGAAGCTCAAACGGAAGGCGGAG
CAGGACCCCGAGGCCGCGGATAGCGGAGAGCCACAGAACAAGAGAGCGCCAGACTTGCCTGAGGAGGAGT
GTGTGAAAGGAGAGATCAAGGAGAATGGAGAGGCAGACAACAAGCTGTTTGAGGAAGCCGCTCCGGAGTT
CGGAGAAGCCGTGGTGGATGAGAGCCCTGACTTTGAAATACATATAACGATGTGTGATGGTGATCCACCC
ACACCCGAGGAAGACTCAGAAACACAGCCAGACGAGGAGGAAGAAGAACCAAAAGTTTCTACGCAAGAAG
TGGGAACTGCCATTAAGGTGATCCGGCAGCTAATGGAGAAGTTCAACTTGGATCTATCAACAGTTACACA
GGCCTTGCTGAAGAACAGTGGTGAGCTGGAGGCCACGTCCTCCTTCTTAGAGTCGGGGCGGAGACCCGAC
GGTTATCCCATTTGGTGCAGACAAGATGACTTAGATTTGCAGAAGGACGATGACGACACGAAAAATGCAC
TGGTCAAAAAGTTTGGAGCTCAGAACGTTGCTCGGAGGATTGAATTC
