>Addgene plasmid #73135 | pLPC Flag-mRAP1 | addgene partial sequence | sequence record 153742 | LNCX-3 5'-ACCTACAGGTGGGGTCTTTCATTCCC-3'
AAATCTTTTATTTTATCGGCCCTCTAGATGCATGCTCGAGTTATTTCTTTCGGAATTCAATCCTCCGAGC
AACGTTCTGAGCTCCAAACTTTTTGACCAGTGCATTTTTCGTGTCGTCATCGTCCTTCTGCAAATCTAAG
TCATCTTGTCTGCACCAAATGGGATAACCGTCGGGTCTCCGCCCCGACTCTAAGAAGGAGGACGTGGCCT
CCAGCTCACCACTGTTCTTCAGCAAGGCCTGTGTAACTGTTGATAGATCCAAGTTGAACTTCTCCATTAG
CTGCCGGATCACCTTAATGGCAGTTCCCACTTCTTGCGTAGAAACTTTTGGTTCTTCTTCCTCCTCGTCT
GGCTGTGTTTCTGAGTCTTCCTCGGGTGTGGGTGGATCACCATCACACATCGTTATATGTATTTCAAAGT
CAGGGCTCTCATCCACCACGGCTTCTCCGAACTCCGGAGCGGCTTCCTCAAACAGCTTGTTGTCTGCCTC
TCCATTCTCCTTGATCTCTCCTTTCACACACTCCTCCTCAGGCAAGTCTGGCGCTCTCTTGTTCTGTGGC
TCTCCGCTATCCGCGGCCTCGGGGTCCTGCTCCGCCTTCCGTTTGAGCTTCTGGGAGGACGGGCTGACCG
GGGCGTTCCCGAGCAGGTACTTGTGCTCCTGACCCCGTAGGTGCTTGAGGTAGCGGTCCTTGAGCGACTG
CCAGGAGTGCTGCGTGAGCGAGCTCTTCTCCATCGCTTTCCACAAGGCATTGCCTGTGACCGAGCTGGGC
GAACGGGCGTTCTCCTTCACGTAGGTCAGGATGGCCACATCTTCCGCGTCGGTGTAGGCGATGCGCCCGG
TCAGGGGCTGCGGCTCCGGTTCCGTGGAGCCCTCGGTGGAAGCCCCGGGCTTCGGATCGGACGCCTGCTC
CGTCAGGCCCAGCCGA
