>Addgene plasmid #73135 | pLPC Flag-mRAP1 | addgene partial sequence | sequence record 153743 | CMV-F 5'-CGCAAATGGGCGGTAGGCGTG-3'
ACTAGAGAACCCACTGCTTACTGGCTTATCGAAATTAATACGACTCACTATAGGGAGACCCAAGCTTGGT
ACCGAGCTCGGATCAGCCACCATGGACTACAAAGACGATGACGATAAAGGATCCGCGGAGGCGATGGATC
TGGGTAAAGACCCCAATGGGCCCACTCACTCCTCCACTCTGTTCGTGAGAGAAGACGGCAGCGCCATGTC
GTTTTACGTGCGGCCCAGCTCGGCCAAGCGCCGGCTGTCGACGCTCATCCTGCACGGCGGCGGCACCGTG
TGTCGGGTGCAGGAACCCGGAGCCGTGCTTCTCGCCCAGCCCGGGGAGGCGCTGGCCGAGGCTTCGGGCG
ACTTCATCTCCACGCAGTACATCCTAGACTGCGTGGATCGCAACGAGAAGCTGGACCTGGAGGCCTATCG
GCTGGGCCTGACGGAGCAGGCGTCCGATCCGAAGCCCGGGGCTTCCACCGAGGGCTCCACGGAACCGGAG
CCGCAGCCCCTGACCGGGCGCATCGCCTACACCGACGCGGAAGATGTGGCCATCCTGACCTACGTGAAGG
AGAACGCCCGTTCGCCCAGCTCGGTCACAGGCAATGCCTTGTGGAAAGCGATGGAGAAGAGCTCGCTCAC
GCAGCACTCCTGGCAGTCGCTCAAGGACCGCTACCTCAAGCACCTACGGGGTCAGGAGCACAAGTACCTG
CTCGGGAACGCCCCGGTCAGCCCGTCCTCCCAGAAGCTCAAACGGAAGGCGGAGCAGGACCCCGAGGCCG
CGGATAGCGGAGAGCCACAGAACAAGAGAGCGCCAGACTTGCCTGAGGAGGAGTGTGTGAAAGGAGAGAT
CAAGGAGAATGGAGAGGCAGACAACAAGCTGTTTGAGGAAGCCGCTCCGGAGTTCGGA
